>Addgene plasmid #214078 | LiRT_RTctrl | addgene full sequence | sequence record 423949 | Addgene NGS Result
TTGAGATCCTTTTTTTCTGCGCGTAATCTGCTGCTTGCAAACAAAAAAACCACCGCTACCAGCGGTGGTT
TGTTTGCCGGATCAAGAGCTACCAACTCTTTTTCCGAAGGTAACTGGCTTCAGCAGAGCGCAGATACCAA
ATACTGTTCTTCTAGTGTAGCCGTAGTTAGGCCACCACTTCAAGAACTCTGTAGCACCGCCTACATACCT
CGCTCTGCTAATCCTGTTACCAGTGGCTGCTGCCAGTGGCGATAAGTCGTGTCTTACCGGGTTGGACTCA
AGACGATAGTTACCGGATAAGGCGCAGCGGTCGGGCTGAACGGGGGGTTCGTGCACACAGCCCAGCTTGG
AGCGAACGACCTACACCGAACTGAGATACCTACAGCGTGAGCTATGAGAAAGCGCCACGCTTCCCGAAGG
GAGAAAGGCGGACAGGTATCCGGTAAGCGGCAGGGTCGGAACAGGAGAGCGCACGAGGGAGCTTCCAGGG
GGAAACGCCTGGTATCTTTATAGTCCTGTCGGGTTTCGCCACCTCTGACTTGAGCGTCGATTTTTGTGAT
GCTCGTCAGGGGGGCGGAGCCTATGGAAAAACGCCAGCAACGCGGCCTTTTTACGGTTCCTGGCCTTTTG
CTGGCCTTTTGCTCACATGTTCTTTCCTGCGTTATCCCCTGATTCTGTGGATAACCGTATTACCGCCTTT
GAGTGAGCTGATACCGCTCGCCGCAGCCGAACGACCGAGCGCAGCGAGTCAGTGAGCGAGGAAGCGGAAG
AGCGCCCAATACGCAAACCGCCTCTCCCCGCGCGTTGGCCGATTCATTAATGCAGCTGGCACGACAGGTT
TCCCGACTGGAAAGCGGGCAGTGAGCGCAACGCAATTAATGTGAGTTAGCTCACTCATTAGGCACCCCAG
GCTTTACACTTTATGCTTCCGGCTCGTATGTTGTGTGGAATTGTGAGCGGATAACAATTTCACACAGGAA
ACAGCTATGACCATGATTACGCCAAGCGCGCAATTAACCCTCACTAAAGGGAACAAAAGCTGGGTACCTA
AGATACATTGATGAGTTTGGACAAACCACAACTAGAATGCAGTGAAAAAAATGCTTTATTTGTGAAATTT
GTGATGCTATTGCTTTATTTGTAACCATTATAAGCTGCAATAAACAAGTTGACGGTATCGTAATAACTTC
GTATAGCATACATTATACGAAGTTATATGGATCCATATGCTAGCTCGACGCTCAGGTCGAGGGATCTTCA
TAAGAGAAGAGGGACAGCTATGACTGGGAGTAAGGAATGGACAGCAGGGGGCTGTTTCATATACTGATGA
CCTCTTTATAGCCACCTTTGTTCATGGCAGCCAGCATATGGCATATGTTGCCAAACTCTAAACCAAATAC
TCATTCTGATGTTTTAAATGATTTGCCCTCCCATATGTCCTTCCGAGTGAGAGACACAAAAAATTCCAAC
ACACTATTGCAATGAAAATAAATTTCCTTTATTAGCCAGAAGTCAGATGCTCAAGGGGCTTCATGATGTC
CCCATAATTTTTGGCAGAGGGAAAAAGATCTCAGTGGTATTTGTGAGCCAGGGCATTGGCCACACCAGCC
ACCACCTTCTGATAGGCAGCCTGCACCTGAGTGTTTATTGTTCATTTTTGAGAACTCGCTCAACGAACGA
TTTGATATATTTTCCCATTTCATCAGGTGCATCTTCTTGCGAAAAATGAAGACCTTTTACTTTGACAAAT
TCAGTATTAGGAAACTTCTTGGCACCTTCAACAATAGCATTGGAAAAGAATCCTGGGTCCGATTCAATAA
ACATTTTTGGTAAATCATCACTTGCACGTAGATAAGCATTATAATTCCTAACAATTTGTACAACGTCAGG
TTTACCACCTTTTACTAACGGGATTTCACGAGGCCATGATAATGTTGGACGACGAACTTCACCTTTCTCT
TTGAATGGTTCAAGATATGCTGCAAATTCTTCTGGTTCTAACTTTCTCATGATTTTTGATGGCAACATGG
TTTCCACGAAGAAGTTATTCTCCAAAACCATTTTTTCTCCTTCTTCAGATTTGATCAACGCAATATCTTC
TTCAATATCAGGCCATTCATCCCATGATTCAATCACATCTACTACACTTTCAGCGTGAACTATTGCTTTG
ATCTTATCTTGATGCTCATAGCTATAATGAAATGCCAAACAAGCACCCCAATCATGGCCGACAAAAATGA
TCTTCTTTGGTAAATTAAGAAGTTCAAACCATGCAGTAAGATATTTGTAATGATCAAGTAACCTATAAGA
ACCATTACCAGATTTGCCTGATTTGCCCATACCAATAAGGTCTGGTATAATACACCGCGCTACTGGCTCA
ATATGTGGCACAACATGTCGCCATAAATAAGAAGAGGCCGCGTTACCATGTAAAAAAATAACAGCATTTT
CTGCATGTTTTTCTGAATCATAATAATTAATAAATGAATCAAGAACATTCATTTGTTTACATCTGGCCCA
CCACTGCGGACCAGTTATCATCCGTTTCCTTTGTTCTGGATCATAAACTTTCGAAGTGTGGTGATGGTGA
TGATGATCCACCATGGTGGCGGTGGCGACCACGATCCTCATCCTGTCTCTGCGATCTGACGGTTCACTAA
ACGAGCTCTGCTTATATAGGCCTCCCACCGTACACGCCACCTCGACATACTCAGTAGTTATTAATAGTAA
TCAATTACGGGGTCATTAGTTCATAGCGAGGCTGCAGTCTACCGCGTTACATAACTTACGGTAAATGGCC
CGCCTGGCTGACCGCCCAACGACCCCCGCCCATTGACGTCAATAATGACGTATGTTCCCATAGTAACGCC
AATAGGGACTTTCCATTGACGTCAATGGGTGGAGTATTTACGGTAAACTGCCCACTTGGCAGTACATCAA
GTGTATCATATGCCAAGTACGCCCCCTATTGACGTCAATGACGGTAAATGGCCCGCCTGGCATTATGCCC
AGTACATGACCTTATGGGACTTTCCTACTTGGCAGTACATCTACGTATTAGTCATCGCTATTACCATGGT
GATGCGGTTTTGGCAGTACATCAATGGGCGTGGATAGCGGTTTGACTCACGGGGATTTCCAAGTCTCCAC
CCCATTGACGTCAATGGGAGTTTGTTTTGGCACCAAAATCAACGGGACTTTCCAAAATGTCGTAACAACT
CCGCCCCATTGACGCAAATGGGCGGTAGGCGTGTACGGTGGGAGGTCTATATAAGCAGAGCTGGTTTAGT
GAACCGTCAGATACCGGCAGGTAAGTATCAAGGTTACAAGACAGGTTTAAGGAGACCAATAGAAACTGGG
CTTGTCGAGACAGAGAAGACTCTTGCGTTTCGGTCGACTTCTAGAGCTCTGGAGGCTTGCTGAAGGCTGT
ATGCTAGAGACGTACAGATGCGTCTCACAGGACACAAGGCCTGTTACTAGCACTCACATGGAACAAATGG
CCGAATTCGGCGCTAGCTGCTGATATCGCATACGCGTGGACCAGATAGGCACCTATTGGTCTTACTGACA
TCCACTTTGCCTTTCTCTCCACAGGTGCCGGTCGCCACCGCCACCATGGAACAAAAGCTGATTTCTGAAG
AAGACTTGGAAGACGCCAAAAACATAAAGAAAGGCCCGGCGCCATTCTATCCGCTGGAAGATGGAACCGC
TGGAGAGCAACTGCATAAGGCTATGAAGAGATACGCCCTGGTTCCTGGAATAATTGCTTTTACAGATGCA
CATATCGAGGTGGACATCACTTACGCTGAGTACTTCGAAATGTCCGTTCGGTTGGCAGAAGCTATGAAAC
GATATGGGCTGAATACAAATCACAGAATCGTCGTATGCAGTGAAAACTCTCTTCAATTCTTTATGCCGGT
GTTGGGCGCGTTATTTATCGGAGTTGCAGTTGCGCCCGCGAACGACATTTATAATGAACGTGAATTGCTC
AACAGTATGGGCATTTCGCAGCCTACCGTGGTGTTCGTTTCCAAAAAGGGGTTGCAAAAAATTTTGAACG
TGCAAAAAAAGCTCCCAATCATCCAAAAAATTATTATCATGGATTCTAAAACGGATTACCAGGGATTTCA
GTCGATGTACACGTTCGTCACATCTCATCTACCTCCCGGTTTTAATGAATACGATTTTGTGCCAGAGTCC
TTCGATAGGGACAAGATAATTGCACTGATCATGAACTCCTCTGGATCTACTGGTCTGCCTAAAGGTGTCG
CTCTGCCTCATAGAACTGCCTGCGTGAGATTCTCGCATGCCAGAGATCCTATTTTTGGCAATCAAATCAT
TCCGGATACTGCGATTTTAAGTGTTGTTCCATTCCATCACGGTTTTGGAATGTTTACTACACTCGGATAT
TTGATATGTGGATTTCGAGTCGTCTTAATGTATAGATTTGAAGAAGAGCTGTTTCTGAGGAGCCTTCAGG
ATTACAAGATTCAAAGTGCGCTGCTGGTGCCAACCCTATTCTCCTTCTTCGCCAAAAGCACTCTGATTGA
CAAATACGATTTATCTAATTTACACGAAATTGCTTCTGGTGGCGCTCCCCTCTCTAAGGAAGTCGGGGAA
GCGGTTGCCAAGAGGTTCCATCTGCCAGGTATCAGGCAAGGATATGGGCTCACTGAGACTACATCAGCTA
TTCTGATTACACCCGAGGGGGATGATAAACCGGGCGCGGTCGGTAAAGTTGTTCCATTTTTTGAAGCGAA
GGTTGTGGATCTGGATACCGGGAAAACGCTGGGCGTTAATCAAAGAGGCGAACTGTGTGTGAGAGGTCCT
ATGATTATGTCCGGTTATGTAAACAATCCGGAAGCGACCAACGCCTTGATTGACAAGGATGGATGGCTAC
ATTCTGGAGACATAGCTTACTGGGACGAAGACGAACACTTCTTCATCGTTGACCGCCTGAAGTCTCTGAT
TAAGTACAAAGGCTATCAGGTGGCTCCCGCTGAATTGGAATCCATCTTGCTCCAACACCCCAACATCTTC
GACGCAGGTGTCGCAGGTCTTCCCGACGATGACGCCGGTGAACTTCCCGCCGCCGTTGTTGTTTTGGAGC
ACGGAAAGACGATGACGGAAAAAGAGATCGTGGATTACGTCGCCAGTCAAGTAACAACCGCGAAAAAGTT
GCGCGGAGGAGTTGTGTTTGTGGACGAAGTACCGAAAGGTCTTACCGGAAAACTCGACGCAAGAAAAATC
AGAGAGATCCTCATAAAGGCCAAGAAGGGCGGAAAGATCGCCGTGCTCGAGGGTGGTTCTGGTGGTTCTG
GCTACGGTGGTTCTGGTGGTTCTGAATTCGACTACAAGGACCACGACGGTGACTACAAGGACCACGACAT
CGACTACAAGGACGACGACGACAAGGAGGGCAGAGGAAGTCTGCTAACATGCGGTGACGTCGAGGAGAAT
CCTGGCCCAGGTAAGCCTATCCCTAACCCTCTCCTCGGTCTCGATTCTACGAGCGGGGGCGAGGAGCTGT
TCGCCGGCATCGTGCCCGTGCTGATCGAGCTGGACGGCGACGTGCACGGCCACAAGTTCAGCGTGCGCGG
CGAGGGCGAGGGCGACGCCGACTACGGCAAGCTGGAGATCAAGTTCATCTGCACCACCGGCAAGCTGCCC
GTGCCCTGGCCCACCCTGGTGACCACCCTCTGCTACGGCATCCAGTGCTTCGCCCGCTACCCCGAGCACA
TGAAGATGAACGACTTCTTCAAGAGCGCCATGCCCGAGGGCTACATCCAGGAGCGCACCATCCAGTTCCA
GGACGACGGCAAGTACAAGACCCGCGGCGAGGTGAAGTTCGAGGGCGACACCCTGGTGAACCGCATCGAG
CTGAAGGGCAAGGACTTCAAGGAGGACGGCAACATCCTGGGCCACAAGCTGGAGTACAGCTTCAACAGCC
ACAACGTGTACATCCGCCCCGACAAGGCCAACAACGGCCTGGAGGCTAACTTCAAGACCCGCCACAACAT
CGAGGGCGGCGGCGTGCAGCTGGCCGACCACTACCAGACCAACGTGCCCCTGGGCGACGGCCCCGTGCTG
ATCCCCATCAACCACTACCTGAGCACTCAGACCAAGATCAGCAAGGACCGCAACGAGGCCCGCGACCACA
TGGTGCTCCTGGAGTCCTTCAGCGCCTGCTGCCACACCCACGGCATGGACGAGCTGTACAGGTACCCATA
CGATGTTCCAGATTACGCTTAAATAGATCCACCGGATCTAGATAACTGATCATAATCAGCCATACCACAT
TTGTAGAGGTTTTACTTGCTTTAAAAAACCTCCCACACCTCCCCCTGAACCTGAAACATAAAATGAATGC
AATTGTTGTTGTTAACTTGTTTATTGCAGCTTATAATGGTTACAAATAAAGCAATAGCATCACAAATTTC
ACAAATAAAGCATTTTTTTCACTGCATTCTAGTTGTGGTTTGTCCAAACTCATCAATGTATCTTAACGCG
AAACTAGTGCTATTGTCTTCCCAATCCTCCCCCTTGCTGTCCTGCCCCACCCCACCCCCCAGAATAGAAT
GACACCTACTCAGACAATGCGATGCAATTTCCTCATTTTATTAGGAAAGGACAGTGGGAGTGGCACCTTC
CAGGGTCAAGGAAGGCACGGGGGAGGGGCAAACAACAGATGGCTGGCAACTAGAAGGCACAGTCGAGGCT
GATCAGCGAGCTCTAGAGTCGGTGGGCCTCGGGGGCGGGTGCGGGGTCGGCGGGGCCGCCCCGGGTGGCT
TCGGTCGGAGCCATGGGGTCGTGCGCTCCTTTCGGTCGGGCGCTGCGGGTCGTGGGGCGGGCGTCAGGCA
CCGGGCTTGCGGGTCATGCACCAGGTGCGCGGTCCTTCGGGCACCTCGACGTCGGCGGTGACGGTGAAGC
CGAGCCGCTCGTAGAAGGGGAGGTTGCGGGGCGCGGAGGTCTCCAGGAAGGCGGGCACCCCGGCGCGCTC
GGCCGCCTCCACTCCGGGGAGCACGACGGCGCTGCCCAGACCCTTGCCCTGGTGGTCGGGCGACACGCCG
ACGGTGGCCAGGAACCACGCGGGCTCCTTGGGCCGGTGCGGCGCCAGGAGGCCTTCCATCTGTTGCTGCG
CGGCCAGCCGGGAACCGCTCAACTCGGCCATGCGCGGGCCGATCTCGGCGAACACCGCCCCCGCTTCGAC
GCTCTCCGGCGTGGTCCAGACCGCCACCGCGGCGCCGTCGTCCGCGACCCACACCTTGCCGATGTCGAGC
CCGACGCGCGTGAGGAAGAGTTCTTGCAGCTCGGTGACCCGCTCGATGTGGCGGTCCGGGTCGACGGTGT
GGCGCGTGGCGGGGTAGTCGGCGAACGCGGCGGCGAGGGTGCGTACGGCCCGGGGGACGTCGTCGCGGGT
GGCGAGGCGCACCGTGGGCTTGTACTCGGTCATGGTGATAACTTCGTATAGGATACTTTATACGAAGTTA
TTTATTCTCGAATGGGGGACCCCGTCCCTAACCCACGGGGCCAGTGGCTATGGCAGGGCCTGCCGCCCCG
ACGTTGGCTGCGAGCCCTGGGCCTTCACCCGAACTTGGGGGGTGGGGTGGGGAAAAGGAAGAAACGCGGG
CGTATTGGCCCCAATGGGGTCTCGGTGGGGTATCGACAGAGTGCCAGCCCTGGGACCGAACCCCGCGTTT
ATGAACAAACGACCCAACACCCGTGCGTTTTATTCTGTCTTTTTATTGCCGTCATAGCGCGGGTTCCTTC
CGGTATTGTCTCCTTCCGTGTTTATTAAGCTTGGCACTTTTCGGGGAAATGTGCGCGGAACCCCTATTTG
TTTATTTTTCTAAATACATTCAAATATGTATCCGCTCATGAGACAATAACCCTGATAAATGCTTCAATAA
TATTGAAAAAGGAAGAGTATGAGTATTCAACATTTCCGTGTCGCCCTTATTCCCTTTTTTGCGGCATTTT
GCCTTCCTGTTTTTGCTCACCCAGAAACGCTGGTGAAAGTAAAAGATGCTGAAGATCAGTTGGGTGCACG
AGTGGGTTACATCGAACTGGATCTCAACAGCGGTAAGATCCTTGAGAGTTTTCGCCCCGAAGAACGTTTT
CCAATGATGAGCACTTTTAAAGTTCTGCTATGTGGCGCGGTATTATCCCGTATTGACGCCGGGCAAGAGC
AACTCGGTCGCCGCATACACTATTCTCAGAATGACTTGGTTGAGTACTCACCAGTCACAGAAAAGCATCT
TACGGATGGCATGACAGTAAGAGAATTATGCAGTGCTGCCATAACCATGAGTGATAACACTGCGGCCAAC
TTACTTCTGACAACGATCGGAGGACCGAAGGAGCTAACCGCTTTTTTGCACAACATGGGGGATCATGTAA
CTCGCCTTGATCGTTGGGAACCGGAGCTGAATGAAGCCATACCAAACGACGAGCGTGACACCACGATGCC
TGTAGCAATGGCAACAACGTTGCGCAAACTATTAACTGGCGAACTACTTACTCTAGCTTCCCGGCAACAA
TTAATAGACTGGATGGAGGCGGATAAAGTTGCAGGACCACTTCTGCGCTCGGCCCTTCCGGCTGGCTGGT
TTATTGCTGATAAATCTGGAGCCGGTGAGCGTGGGTCTCGCGGTATCATTGCAGCACTGGGGCCAGATGG
TAAGCCCTCCCGTATCGTAGTTATCTACACGACGGGGAGTCAGGCAACTATGGATGAACGAAATAGACAG
ATCGCTGAGATAGGTGCCTCACTGATTAAGCATTGGTAACTGTCAGACCAAGTTTACTCATATATACTTT
AGATTGATTTAAAACTTCATTTTTAATTTAAAAGGATCTAGGTGAAGATCCTTTTTGATAATCTCATGAC
CAAAATCCCTTAACGTGAGTTTTCGTTCCACTGAGCGTCAGACCCCGTAGAAAAGATCAAAGGATCTTC
Features (pLannotate 1.2.2; 34 found; start..end, strand, type, name):
      1..589     +  rep_origin     ori: high-copy-number ColE1/pMB1/pBR322/pUC origin of replication
    772..864     +  CDS            lacI (fragment): lac repressor; lacI; The lac repressor binds to the lac operator to inhibit transcription in E. coli. This inhibition can be relieved by adding lactose or isopropyl-β-D-thiogalactopyranoside (IPTG).
    877..898     +  protein_bind   CAP binding site: CAP binding activates transcription in the presence of cAMP. E. coli catabolite activator protein
    913..943     +  promoter       lac promoter: promoter for the E. coli lac operon
    951..967     +  protein_bind   lac operator: The lac repressor binds to the lac operator to inhibit transcription in E. coli. This inhibition can be relieved by adding lactose or isopropyl-β-D-thiogalactopyranoside (IPTG). lac repressor encoded by lacI
   1012..1030    +  promoter       T3 promoter: promoter for bacteriophage T3 RNA polymerase
   1049..1170    -  polyA_signal   SV40 poly(A) signal: SV40 polyadenylation signal
   1183..1216    +  protein_bind   loxP: Cre-mediated recombination occurs in the 8-bp core sequence (GCATACAT). Cre recombinase
   1448..1503    -  polyA_signal   β-globin poly(A) signal: rabbit β-globin polyadenylation signal (Gil and Proudfoot, 1987)
   1574..1639    -  CDS            HBB (fragment): HBB_PONPY - Experimental evidence at transcript level: Swiss-Prot protein existence level 2. Involved in oxygen transport from the lung to the various peripheral tissues. From Pongo pygmaeus (Bornean orangutan).
   1645..2577    -  CDS            Rluc: luciferase from the anthozoan coelenterate Renilla reniformis (sea pansy)
   2664..2698    -  promoter       minimal CMV promoter (fragment): human cytomegalovirus (CMV) immediate early promoter
   2775..3078    +  enhancer       CMV enhancer: human cytomegalovirus immediate early enhancer
   3079..3282    +  promoter       CMV promoter: human cytomegalovirus (CMV) immediate early promoter
   3311..3391    +  intron         chimeric intron (fragment): chimera between introns from human β-globin and immunoglobulin heavy chain genes
   3409..3435    +  ncRNA          5' miR-155: sequence upstream of the precursor of mouse miR-155 microRNA (Uva et al., 2013) miRNA
   3461..3502    +  ncRNA          3' miR-155: sequence downstream of the precursor of mouse miR-155 microRNA (Uva et al., 2013) miRNA
   3544..3594    +  intron         chimeric intron (fragment): chimera between introns from human β-globin and immunoglobulin heavy chain genes
   3619..3644    +  CDS            13xMyc (fragment): 13 tandem Myc epitope tags
   3647..5295    +  CDS            luciferase (fragment): firefly luciferase; luc+; enhanced luc+ version of the luciferase gene
   5395..5415    +  CDS            FLAG (fragment): FLAG® epitope tag, followed by an enterokinase cleavage site
   5470..5511    +  CDS            V5 tag: epitope tag from simian virus 5
   5511..6224    +  CDS            TagGFP2: monomeric green fluorescent protein, also known as mTagGFP mammalian codon-optimized
   6223..6251    +  CDS            3xHA (fragment): three tandem HA epitope tags
   6277..6361    +  CDS            large T antigen (fragment): large T antigen from SV40 (simian virus 40)
   6384..6505    +  polyA_signal   SV40 poly(A) signal: SV40 polyadenylation signal
   6601..6712    -  polyA_signal   bGH poly(A) signal: bovine growth hormone polyadenylation signal
   6739..6804    -  CDS            dmpM (fragment): DMPM_STRAD - Protein inferred from homology: Swiss-Prot protein existence level 3. From Streptomyces alboniger.
   6854..7453    -  CDS            PuroR: puromycin N-acetyltransferase; pac from Streptomyces alboniger; confers resistance to puromycin
   7458..7491    +  protein_bind   lox2272: Cre-mediated recombination occurs in the 8-bp core sequence (GGATACTT). lox2272 sites are compatible with each other, but incompatible with loxP or loxN sites (Lee and Saito, 1988). Cre recombinase
   7596..7612    +  polyA_signal   bGH poly(A) signal (fragment): bovine growth hormone polyadenylation signal
   7703..7751    -  polyA_signal   HSV TK poly(A) signal: herpes simplex virus thymidine kinase polyadenylation signal (Cole and Stacy, 1985)
   7824..7928    +  promoter       AmpR promoter: bla
   7929..8789    +  CDS            AmpR: β-lactamase; bla; confers resistance to ampicillin, carbenicillin, and related antibiotics
