[The description below was written by a language model from this plasmid's Addgene catalogue record and pLannotate feature annotations shown in this document.]
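Description:
LiRT_RTctrl is a mammalian expression plasmid built on the pRD_RIPE backbone and belongs to a set of luminescent reporters for studying nonsense-mediated mRNA decay (NMD). In that set it serves as the readthrough control and as an NMD-negative control. It is propagated in E. coli through a high-copy ColE1/pUC-type origin with ampicillin selection (AmpR). The annotated sequence is about 9 kb.

The payload is organised around a divergent promoter region. A CMV enhancer/promoter drives the test transcript in one direction, while a minimal CMV promoter fragment on the opposite strand drives Renilla luciferase, which is followed by a β-globin fragment and the rabbit β-globin poly(A) signal. Renilla luciferase presumably acts as the internal normalisation control. The forward transcript begins with a chimeric β-globin/immunoglobulin intron in the 5'UTR, as the record notes, and this intron is interrupted by miR-155 flanking sequences. Next comes firefly luciferase (luc+) with a short Myc-like tag fragment upstream. A linker region containing FLAG and V5 epitope annotations joins it to TagGFP2, which is followed by an HA tag fragment and an SV40 poly(A) signal. The "readthrough control" label and the linker suggest that luciferase and GFP are translated as one continuous fusion, but the record does not spell out this design. Because the intron sits upstream of the coding region, no exon junction complex should be deposited downstream of the stop codon, in keeping with the NMD-negative role.

A loxP site and a lox2272 site flank the reporter cassette together with a reverse-oriented, apparently promoterless puromycin resistance gene. This layout is consistent with Cre-mediated cassette exchange into a genomic landing pad with puromycin selection, although the record does not state it.
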