Addgene plasmid #214078: LiRT_RTctrl
Purpose: Luminescent reporter system, readthrough control, NMD negative control. Intron present in 5'UTR
Depositing lab: Sujatha Jagannathan. Depositing organization: University of Colorado Denver and Anschutz Medical Campus. Publication: A system of reporters for comparative investigation of EJC-independent and EJC-enhanced nonsense-mediated mRNA decay. Kolakada D, Campbell AE, Galvis LB, Li Z, Lore M, Jagannathan S. Nucleic Acids Res. 2024 Feb 20:gkae121. doi: 10.1093/nar/gkae121. PubMed 38375914.
Backbone
  Vector backbone: pRD_RIPE
  Vector type: Mammalian Expression
Growth in bacteria
  Bacterial resistance: Ampicillin, 100 μg/mL
  Growth temperature: 37°C
  Growth strain: DH5alpha
  Copy number: High Copy
Gene/Insert
  Gene/Insert name: Firefly luciferase
  Mutation: Linker sequence present between firefly luciferase and GFP
Terms and licenses: Academic/Nonprofit Terms; Industry Terms: Not Available to Industry
Depositor comments: Please visit https://doi.org/10.1101/2023.11.14.567061 for bioRxiv preprint.
How to cite: LiRT_RTctrl was a gift from Sujatha Jagannathan (Addgene plasmid # 214078 ; http://n2t.net/addgene:214078 ; RRID:Addgene_214078)
